Addgene plasmid #136166: pCDNA4.TO-K13-2xCSTREP
Purpose: Expresses C-terminally strep tagged Kaposi's Sarcoma Associated Herpesvirus (KSHV) K13
Depositing lab: Britt Glaunsinger. Depositing organization: University of California, Berkeley. Publication: Global mapping of herpesvirus-host protein complexes reveals a transcription strategy for late genes. Davis ZH, Verschueren E, Jang GM, Kleffman K, Johnson JR, Park J, Von Dollen J, Maher MC, Johnson T, Newton W, Jager S, Shales M, Horner J, Hernandez RD, Krogan NJ, Glaunsinger BA. Mol Cell. 2015 Jan 22;57(2):349-60. doi: 10.1016/j.molcel.2014.11.026. Epub 2014 Dec 24. PubMed 25544563.
Backbone
  Vector backbone: pCDNA4.TO
  Backbone manufacturer: Invitrogen
  Vector type: Mammalian Expression
  Selectable markers: Zeocin
Growth in bacteria
  Bacterial resistance: Ampicillin, 100 μg/mL
  Growth temperature: 37°C
  Growth strain: DH5alpha
  Copy number: High Copy
Gene/Insert
  Gene/Insert name: K13
  Species: Kaposi's sarcoma-associated herpesvirus (KSHV)
  Promoter: CMV
  Cloning method: Restriction Enzyme; 5′ cloning site Unknown (unknown if destroyed)
  Sequencing primers: 5′ CGCAAATGGGCGGTAGGCGTG; 3′ TAGAAGGCACAGTCGAGGCT
Resource information
  A portion of this plasmid was derived from a plasmid made by: cDNA of reactivated TREx BCBL-1-RTA cells
Terms and licenses: Academic/Nonprofit Terms; Industry Terms: Not Available to Industry
How to cite: pCDNA4.TO-K13-2xCSTREP was a gift from Britt Glaunsinger (Addgene plasmid # 136166 ; http://n2t.net/addgene:136166 ; RRID:Addgene_136166)
