[The description below was written by a language model from this plasmid's Addgene catalogue record and pLannotate feature annotations shown in this document.]
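Description:
pCDNA4.TO-K13-2xCSTREP is a 5.7 kb mammalian expression plasmid built on the Invitrogen pCDNA4.TO backbone, carrying the K13 open reading frame of Kaposi's sarcoma-associated herpesvirus (KSHV). It is maintained in E. coli through a high-copy ColE1/pUC-type origin and an ampicillin resistance gene (β-lactamase under its own promoter), and it also contains an f1 phage origin. For selection in mammalian cells it carries a Zeocin resistance cassette in which the Sh ble gene is placed behind both the SV40 early promoter and the bacterial EM7 promoter and is terminated by an SV40 polyadenylation signal.

The insert is annotated as ORF71, the viral FLICE-inhibitory protein (vFLIP), which activates both the classical and alternative NF-κB pathways to promote cell survival and protect against apoptosis. It was derived from cDNA of reactivated TREx BCBL-1-RTA cells. Transcription is driven by the human CMV immediate early enhancer and promoter, followed by short segments the annotation software matched to tet-operator-containing promoters. These correspond to the tet operator sites characteristic of this backbone, which allow expression to be repressed in cells producing the Tet repressor and induced with tetracycline or doxycycline, while expression is constitutive in cells lacking the repressor. A bovine growth hormone polyadenylation signal ends the transcript. According to the catalogue entry, the protein bears a C-terminal tandem Strep tag. The tag is not annotated in the feature table, although there is unannotated sequence between the end of the ORF and the polyadenylation signal where it would lie. The construct belongs to a set made for mapping herpesvirus–host protein complexes, where the Strep tag supports affinity purification of K13 and its cellular partners.
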