Features (pLannotate 1.2.2; 22 found; start..end, strand, type, name):
     28..80      -  misc_feature   bom (fragment): basis of mobility region from pBR322
    235..614     +  enhancer       CMV enhancer: human cytomegalovirus immediate early enhancer
    615..818     +  promoter       CMV promoter: human cytomegalovirus (CMV) immediate early promoter
    820..839     +  promoter       PLtetO-1 promoter (fragment): modified phage lambda PL promoter with tet operator sites (Lutz and Bujard, 1997)
    841..860     +  promoter       PLtetO-1 promoter (fragment): modified phage lambda PL promoter with tet operator sites (Lutz and Bujard, 1997)
    868..901     +  promoter       TRE3GV promoter (fragment): 3rd-generation Tet-responsive promoter that can be activated by binding of Tet-On® 3G, optimized for retroviral and lentiviral vectors
   1025..1588    +  CDS            ORF71: VFLIP_HHV8P - Experimental evidence at protein level: Swiss-Prot protein existence level 1. Plays a role in the modulation of host signaling pathways by acting as an activator of both the classic and the alternative NF- kappa-B pathways. Thereby, initiates an important range of cellular processes to promote cell survival, proliferation and protection from apoptosis. From Human herpesvirus 8 type P (isolate GK18) (HHV-8) (Kaposi's sarcoma-associated herpesvirus).
   1734..1958    +  polyA_signal   bGH poly(A) signal: bovine growth hormone polyadenylation signal
   1962..1983    +  promoter       SV40 promoter (fragment): SV40 enhancer and early promoter
   2004..2432    +  rep_origin     f1 ori (sequence partly withheld): f1 bacteriophage origin of replication; arrow indicates direction of (+) strand synthesis
   2446..2775    +  promoter       SV40 promoter: SV40 enhancer and early promoter
   2823..2870    +  promoter       EM7 promoter: synthetic bacterial promoter&nbsp
   2889..3263    +  CDS            BleoR: antibiotic-binding protein; Sh ble from Streptoalloteichus hindustanus; confers resistance to bleomycin, phleomycin, and Zeocin™
   3273..3398    +  CDS            ble (fragment): BLE_KLEPN - Experimental evidence at protein level: Swiss-Prot protein existence level 1. Binding protein with a strong affinity to the bleomycin family of antibiotics. Binds to CL990; an antimitotic-antibiotic compound. From Klebsiella pneumoniae.
   3393..3514    +  polyA_signal   SV40 poly(A) signal: SV40 polyadenylation signal
   3587..3603    -  protein_bind   lac operator: The lac repressor binds to the lac operator to inhibit transcription in E. coli. This inhibition can be relieved by adding lactose or isopropyl-β-D-thiogalactopyranoside (IPTG). lac repressor encoded by lacI
   3611..3641    -  promoter       lac promoter: promoter for the E. coli lac operon
   3656..3677    -  protein_bind   CAP binding site: CAP binding activates transcription in the presence of cAMP. E. coli catabolite activator protein
   3690..3782    -  CDS            lacI (fragment): lac repressor; lacI; The lac repressor binds to the lac operator to inhibit transcription in E. coli. This inhibition can be relieved by adding lactose or isopropyl-β-D-thiogalactopyranoside (IPTG).
   3965..4553    -  rep_origin     ori: high-copy-number ColE1/pMB1/pBR322/pUC origin of replication
   4724..5584    -  CDS            AmpR: β-lactamase; bla; confers resistance to ampicillin, carbenicillin, and related antibiotics
   5585..5689    -  promoter       AmpR promoter: bla
>Addgene plasmid #136166 | pCDNA4.TO-K13-2xCSTREP | addgene full sequence | sequence record 267389 | Addgene NGS Result
GACGGATCGGGAGATCTCCCGATCCCCTATGGTGCACTCTCAGTACAATCTGCTCTGATGCCGCATAGTT
AAGCCAGTATCTGCTCCCTGCTTGTGTGTTGGAGGTCGCTGAGTAGTGCGCGAGCAAAATTTAAGCTACA
ACAAGGCAAGGCTTGACCGACAATTGCATGAAGAATCTGCTTAGGGTTAGGCGTTTTGCGCTGCTTCGCG
ATGTACGGGCCAGATATACGCGTTGACATTGATTATTGACTAGTTATTAATAGTAATCAATTACGGGGTC
ATTAGTTCATAGCCCATATATGGAGTTCCGCGTTACATAACTTACGGTAAATGGCCCGCCTGGCTGACCG
CCCAACGACCCCCGCCCATTGACGTCAATAATGACGTATGTTCCCATAGTAACGCCAATAGGGACTTTCC
ATTGACGTCAATGGGTGGAGTATTTACGGTAAACTGCCCACTTGGCAGTACATCAAGTGTATCATATGCC
AAGTACGCCCCCTATTGACGTCAATGACGGTAAATGGCCCGCCTGGCATTATGCCCAGTACATGACCTTA
TGGGACTTTCCTACTTGGCAGTACATCTACGTATTAGTCATCGCTATTACCATGGTGATGCGGTTTTGGC
AGTACATCAATGGGCGTGGATAGCGGTTTGACTCACGGGGATTTCCAAGTCTCCACCCCATTGACGTCAA
TGGGAGTTTGTTTTGGCACCAAAATCAACGGGACTTTCCAAAATGTCGTAACAACTCCGCCCCATTGACG
CAAATGGGCGGTAGGCGTGTACGGTGGGAGGTCTATATAAGCAGAGCTCTCCCTATCAGTGATAGAGATC
TCCCTATCAGTGATAGAGATCGTCGACGAGCTCGTTTAGTGAACCGTCAGATCGCCTGGAGACGCCATCC
ACGCTGTTTTGACCTCCATAGAAGACACCGGGACCGATCCAGCCTCCGGACTCTAGCGTTTAAACTTAAG
CTTGGTACCGAGCTCGGATCCACTAGTCCAGTGTGGTGGAATTCATGGCCACTTACGAGGTTCTCTGTGA
GGTGGCGCGGAAACTGGGCACGGATGACAGGGAAGTGGTATTGTTCCTCCTAAACGTGTTCATACCTCAA
CCCACACTGGCCCAATTAATTGGAGCTCTTAGAGCTTTAAAGGAGGAGGGCAGGTTAACGTTTCCCCTGT
TAGCGGAATGTCTGTTTCGTGCAGGTCGCAGAGACCTCTTGCGCGACCTGCTTCACTTAGACCCGCGTTT
TTTAGAGCGCCACCTAGCGGGCACAATGAGTTATTTCAGCCCTTATCAGCTCACTGTTCTCCACGTAGAC
GGGGAGCTGTGTGCGAGGGATATTAGGTCTTTGATATTTTTAAGCAAGGACACTATAGGGTCTCGCAGCA
CACCACAGACATTCTTACACTGGGTGTACTGTATGGAAAACTTAGACCTACTGGGTCCCACTGACGTGGA
TGCCCTAATGTCAATGCTTAGATCTTTGTCAAGAGTAGACCTACAGCGCCAAGTGCAAACCCTAATGGGC
CTTCACCTTTCCGGCCCATCACACTCCCAACACTATCGCCATACACCATCGGGGCGGCCGCTCGAGGGAG
GCGGTGGATGGAGCCACCCCCAGTTCGAGAAGGGCGGCGGCAGCGGCGGCGGCAGCGGCGGCGGCAGCTG
GAGCCACCCCCAGTTCGAGAAGGGGCCCGTTTAAACCCGCTGATCAGCCTCGACTGTGCCTTCTAGTTGC
CAGCCATCTGTTGTTTGCCCCTCCCCCGTGCCTTCCTTGACCCTGGAAGGTGCCACTCCCACTGTCCTTT
CCTAATAAAATGAGGAAATTGCATCGCATTGTCTGAGTAGGTGTCATTCTATTCTGGGGGGTGGGGTGGG
GCAGGACAGCAAGGGGGAGGATTGGGAAGACAATAGCAGGCATGCTGGGGATGCGGTGGGCTCTATGGCT
TCTGAGGCGGAAAGAACCAGCTGGGGCTCTAGGGGGTATCCCC
[124 nt withheld, positions 2004-2127]
C
[91 nt withheld, positions 2129-2219]
A
[49 nt withheld, positions 2221-2269]
CCTTTGACGTTGGAGTCCACGTTCTTT
[37 nt withheld, positions 2297-2333]
ACCCTATCTCGGTCTATTCTTTTGATTTATAAGGGATTTTGCCGATTTCGGCCTATTGGTTAAAAAATGA
GCTGATTTAACAAAAATTTAACGCGAATTAATTCTGTGGAATGTGTGTCAGTTAGGGTGTGGAAAGTCCC
CAGGCTCCCCAGCAGGCAGAAGTATGCAAAGCATGCATCTCAATTAGTCAGCAACCAGGTGTGGAAAGTC
CCCAGGCTCCCCAGCAGGCAGAAGTATGCAAAGCATGCATCTCAATTAGTCAGCAACCATAGTCCCGCCC
CTAACTCCGCCCATCCCGCCCCTAACTCCGCCCAGTTCCGCCCATTCTCCGCCCCATGGCTGACTAATTT
TTTTTATTTATGCAGAGGCCGAGGCCGCCTCTGCCTCTGAGCTATTCCAGAAGTAGTGAGGAGGCTTTTT
TGGAGGCCTAGGCTTTTGCAAAAAGCTCCCGGGAGCTTGTATATCCATTTTCGGATCTGATCAGCACGTG
TTGACAATTAATCATCGGCATAGTATATCGGCATAGTATAATACGACAAGGTGAGGAACTAAACCATGGC
CAAGTTGACCAGTGCCGTTCCGGTGCTCACCGCGCGCGACGTCGCCGGAGCGGTCGAGTTCTGGACCGAC
CGGCTCGGGTTCTCCCGGGACTTCGTGGAGGACGACTTCGCCGGTGTGGTCCGGGACGACGTGACCCTGT
TCATCAGCGCGGTCCAGGACCAGGTGGTGCCGGACAACACCCTGGCCTGGGTGTGGGTGCGCGGCCTGGA
CGAGCTGTACGCCGAGTGGTCGGAGGTCGTGTCCACGAACTTCCGGGACGCCTCCGGGCCGGCCATGACC
GAGATCGGCGAGCAGCCGTGGGGGCGGGAGTTCGCCCTGCGCGACCCGGCCGGCAACTGCGTGCACTTCG
TGGCCGAGGAGCAGGACTGACACGTGCTACGAGATTTCGATTCCACCGCCGCCTTCTATGAAAGGTTGGG
CTTCGGAATCGTTTTCCGGGACGCCGGCTGGATGATCCTCCAGCGCGGGGATCTCATGCTGGAGTTCTTC
GCCCACCCCAACTTGTTTATTGCAGCTTATAATGGTTACAAATAAAGCAATAGCATCACAAATTTCACAA
ATAAAGCATTTTTTTCACTGCATTCTAGTTGTGGTTTGTCCAAACTCATCAATGTATCTTATCATGTCTG
TATACCGTCGACCTCTAGCTAGAGCTTGGCGTAATCATGGTCATAGCTGTTTCCTGTGTGAAATTGTTAT
CCGCTCACAATTCCACACAACATACGAGCCGGAAGCATAAAGTGTAAAGCCTGGGGTGCCTAATGAGTGA
GCTAACTCACATTAATTGCGTTGCGCTCACTGCCCGCTTTCCAGTCGGGAAACCTGTCGTGCCAGCTGCA
TTAATGAATCGGCCAACGCGCGGGGAGAGGCGGTTTGCGTATTGGGCGCTCTTCCGCTTCCTCGCTCACT
GACTCGCTGCGCTCGGTCGTTCGGCTGCGGCGAGCGGTATCAGCTCACTCAAAGGCGGTAATACGGTTAT
CCACAGAATCAGGGGATAACGCAGGAAAGAACATGTGAGCAAAAGGCCAGCAAAAGGCCAGGAACCGTAA
AAAGGCCGCGTTGCTGGCGTTTTTCCATAGGCTCCGCCCCCCTGACGAGCATCACAAAAATCGACGCTCA
AGTCAGAGGTGGCGAAACCCGACAGGACTATAAAGATACCAGGCGTTTCCCCCTGGAAGCTCCCTCGTGC
GCTCTCCTGTTCCGACCCTGCCGCTTACCGGATACCTGTCCGCCTTTCTCCCTTCGGGAAGCGTGGCGCT
TTCTCATAGCTCACGCTGTAGGTATCTCAGTTCGGTGTAGGTCGTTCGCTCCAAGCTGGGCTGTGTGCAC
GAACCCCCCGTTCAGCCCGACCGCTGCGCCTTATCCGGTAACTATCGTCTTGAGTCCAACCCGGTAAGAC
ACGACTTATCGCCACTGGCAGCAGCCACTGGTAACAGGATTAGCAGAGCGAGGTATGTAGGCGGTGCTAC
AGAGTTCTTGAAGTGGTGGCCTAACTACGGCTACACTAGAAGAACAGTATTTGGTATCTGCGCTCTGCTG
AAGCCAGTTACCTTCGGAAAAAGAGTTGGTAGCTCTTGATCCGGCAAACAAACCACCGCTGGTAGCGGTG
GTTTTTTTGTTTGCAAGCAGCAGATTACGCGCAGAAAAAAAGGATCTCAAGAAGATCCTTTGATCTTTTC
TACGGGGTCTGACGCTCAGTGGAACGAAAACTCACGTTAAGGGATTTTGGTCATGAGATTATCAAAAAGG
ATCTTCACCTAGATCCTTTTAAATTAAAAATGAAGTTTTAAATCAATCTAAAGTATATATGAGTAAACTT
GGTCTGACAGTTACCAATGCTTAATCAGTGAGGCACCTATCTCAGCGATCTGTCTATTTCGTTCATCCAT
AGTTGCCTGACTCCCCGTCGTGTAGATAACTACGATACGGGAGGGCTTACCATCTGGCCCCAGTGCTGCA
ATGATACCGCGAGACCCACGCTCACCGGCTCCAGATTTATCAGCAATAAACCAGCCAGCCGGAAGGGCCG
AGCGCAGAAGTGGTCCTGCAACTTTATCCGCCTCCATCCAGTCTATTAATTGTTGCCGGGAAGCTAGAGT
AAGTAGTTCGCCAGTTAATAGTTTGCGCAACGTTGTTGCCATTGCTACAGGCATCGTGGTGTCACGCTCG
TCGTTTGGTATGGCTTCATTCAGCTCCGGTTCCCAACGATCAAGGCGAGTTACATGATCCCCCATGTTGT
GCAAAAAAGCGGTTAGCTCCTTCGGTCCTCCGATCGTTGTCAGAAGTAAGTTGGCCGCAGTGTTATCACT
CATGGTTATGGCAGCACTGCATAATTCTCTTACTGTCATGCCATCCGTAAGATGCTTTTCTGTGACTGGT
GAGTACTCAACCAAGTCATTCTGAGAATAGTGTATGCGGCGACCGAGTTGCTCTTGCCCGGCGTCAATAC
GGGATAATACCGCGCCACATAGCAGAACTTTAAAAGTGCTCATCATTGGAAAACGTTCTTCGGGGCGAAA
ACTCTCAAGGATCTTACCGCTGTTGAGATCCAGTTCGATGTAACCCACTCGTGCACCCAACTGATCTTCA
GCATCTTTTACTTTCACCAGCGTTTCTGGGTGAGCAAAAACAGGAAGGCAAAATGCCGCAAAAAAGGGAA
TAAGGGCGACACGGAAATGTTGAATACTCATACTCTTCCTTTTTCAATATTATTGAAGCATTTATCAGGG
TTATTGTCTCATGAGCGGATACATATTTGAATGTATTTAGAAAAATAAACAAATAGGGGTTCCGCGCACA
TTTCCCCGAAAAGTGCCACCTGACGTC
